Addgene plasmid #197553: pEPOZ1KN0146
Purpose: Level 1 gene expression cassette
Depositing lab: Nicola Patron. Depositing organization: Earlham Institute.
Backbone
  Vector backbone: pCK2
  Vector type: Synthetic Biology
Growth in bacteria
  Bacterial resistance: Kanamycin, 50 μg/mL
  Growth temperature: 37°C
  Growth strain: DH5alpha
  Copy number: High Copy
Gene/Insert
  Gene/Insert name: 2xCaMV35s::TMV::AtANR1:GR::35sT
  Species: Synthetic
  Cloning method: Restriction Enzyme; 5′ cloning site BsaI (destroyed during cloning); 3′ cloning site BsaI (destroyed during cloning)
Terms and licenses: Academic/Nonprofit Terms; Industry Terms: Not Available to Industry
How to cite: pEPOZ1KN0146 was a gift from Nicola Patron (Addgene plasmid # 197553 ; http://n2t.net/addgene:197553 ; RRID:Addgene_197553)
