[The description below was written by a language model from this plasmid's Addgene catalogue record and pLannotate feature annotations shown in this document.]
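Description:
pEPOZ1KN0146 is a Level 1 plant gene expression cassette assembled by Golden Gate (BsaI) cloning into the pCK2 backbone, with the BsaI sites destroyed during assembly. The roughly 9 kb plasmid has the architecture of a binary T-DNA vector. A high-copy ColE1/pUC-type origin, together with a bom mobilisation region and a remnant of rop, supports propagation in E. coli. The pVS1 oriV, RepA replication protein and StaA stability protein provide replication and stable maintenance in Agrobacterium. Selection in bacteria is by kanamycin through the aph(3')-Ia gene, which lies outside the T-DNA. The feature table shows no plant selectable marker between the borders, which fits a single-transcription-unit Level 1 module.

Between the nopaline-type left and right T-DNA border repeats sits one transcription unit. An enhanced CaMV 35S promoter with a duplicated enhancer region drives strong constitutive expression, and the tobacco mosaic virus Ω leader enhances translation. The coding sequence is Arabidopsis thaliana ANR1 (AGL44), a probable transcription factor involved in nitrate-responsive lateral root growth. It is followed by a fragment of the rat glucocorticoid receptor (Nr3c1), and the unit ends with the CaMV 35S terminator and polyadenylation signal. In such GR fusions, the receptor fragment typically keeps the fusion protein in the cytoplasm until a glucocorticoid such as dexamethasone is supplied. This allows inducible nuclear entry and timed activation of the transcription factor's targets. The record gives the purpose only as a Level 1 expression cassette. The design would suit Agrobacterium-mediated delivery into plants or use as a part in higher-level multigene assemblies, for instance to study ANR1-regulated gene expression.
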