Features (pLannotate 1.2.2; 15 found; start..end, strand, type, name):
    117..311     +  rep_origin     pVS1 oriV: origin of replication for the Pseudomonas plasmid pVS1 (Heeb et al., 2000)
    514..553     +  CDS            rop (fragment): Rop protein, which maintains plasmids at low copy number; rop
    655..795     +  misc_feature   bom: basis of mobility region from pBR322
    981..1569    -  rep_origin     ori: high-copy-number ColE1/pMB1/pBR322/pUC origin of replication
   1657..2472    -  CDS            KanR: aminoglycoside phosphotransferase; aph(3')-Ia; confers resistance to kanamycin in bacteria or G418 (Geneticin®) in eukaryotes
   2905..2929    +  misc_feature   LB T-DNA repeat: left border repeat from nopaline C58 T-DNA
   3033..3709    +  promoter       CaMV 35S promoter (enhanced): cauliflower mosaic virus 35S promoter with a duplicated enhancer region
   3734..3787    +  misc_feature   TMV Ω: translational enhancer from the tobacco mosaic virus 5'-leader sequence (Gallie et al., 1988)
   3796..4494    +  CDS            ANR1: ANR1_ARATH - Also known as AGL44. Experimental evidence at protein level: Swiss-Prot protein existence level 1. Probable transcription factor. Required for root plasticity in response to nitrate, NO(3)(-). Promotes lateral root growth in a NRT1.1-dependent manner. From Arabidopsis thaliana (Mouse-ear cress).
   4531..5361    +  CDS            Nr3c1 (fragment): GCR_RAT - Also known as Grl. Experimental evidence at protein level: Swiss-Prot protein existence level 1. [Isoform A]: Has transcriptional activation and repression activity. Mediates glucocorticoid-induced apoptosis. Promotes accurate chromosome segregation during mitosis. May act as a tumor suppressor. May play a negative role in adipogenesis through the regulation of lipolytic and antilipogenic gene expression. From Rattus norvegicus (Rat).
   5399..5573    +  polyA_signal   CaMV poly(A) signal: cauliflower mosaic virus polyadenylation signal
   5594..5618    +  misc_feature   RB T-DNA repeat: right border repeat from nopaline C58 T-DNA
   5958..6359    +  CDS            Y4CG_SINFN (fragment): Protein inferred from homology: Swiss-Prot protein existence level 3. From Sinorhizobium fredii (strain NBRC 101917 / NGR234).
   6919..7548    +  CDS            pVS1 StaA: stability protein from the Pseudomonas plasmid pVS1 (Heeb et al., 2000)
   7977..51      +  CDS            pVS1 RepA (across the origin): replication protein from the Pseudomonas plasmid pVS1 (Heeb et al., 2000)
>Addgene plasmid #197553 | pEPOZ1KN0146 | addgene full sequence | sequence record 386957 | Addgene NGS Result
GTCATGCGCTACCGCAACCTGATCGAGGGCGAAGCATCCGCCGGTTCCTAATGTACGGAGCAGATGCTAG
GGCAAATTGCCCTAGCAGGGGAAAAAGGTCGAAAAGGACTCTTTCCTGTGGATAGCACGTACATTGGGAA
CCCAAAGCCGTACATTGGGAACCGGAACCCGTACATTGGGAACCCAAAGCCGTACATTGGGAACCGGTCA
CACATGTAAGTGACTGATATAAAAGAGAAAAAAGGCGATTTTTCCGCCTAAAACTCTTTAAAACTTATTA
AAACTCTTAAAACCCGCCTGGCCTGTGCATAACTGTCTGGCCAGCGCACAGCCGAAGTGCTGCAAAAAGC
GCCTACCCTTCGGTCGCTGCGCTCCCTACGCCCCGCCGCTTCGCGTCGGCCTATCGCGGCCGCTGGCCGC
TCAAAAATGGCTGGCCTACGGCCAGGCAATCTACCAGGGCGCGGACAAGCCGCGCCGTCGCCACTCGACC
GCCGGCGCCCACATCAAGGCACCCTGCCTCGCGCGTTTCGGTGATGACGGTGAAAACCTCTGACACATGC
AGCTCCCGGTGACGGTCACAGCTTGTCTGTAAGCGGATGCCGGGAGCAGACAAGCCCGTCAGGGCGCGTC
AGCGGGTGTTGGCGGGTGTCGGGGCGCAGCCATGACCCAGTCACGTAGCGATAGCGGAGTGTATACTGGC
TTAACTATGCGGCATCAGAGCAGATTGTACTGAGAGTGCACCATATGCGGTGTGAAATACCGCACAGATG
CGTAAGGAGAAAATACCGCATCAGGCGCTCATCCGCTTCCTCGCTCACTGACTCGCTGCGCTCGGTCGTT
CGGCTGCGGCGAGCGGTATCAGCTCACTCAAAGGCGGTAATACGGTTATCCACAGAATCAGGGGATAACG
CAGGAAAGAACATGTGAGCAAAAGGCCAGCAAAAGGCCAGGAACCGTAAAAAGGCCGCGTTGCTGGCGTT
TTTCCATAGGCTCCGCCCCCCTGACGAGCATCACAAAAATCGACGCTCAAGTCAGAGGTGGCGAAACCCG
ACAGGACTATAAAGATACCAGGCGTTTCCCCCTGGAAGCTCCCTCGTGCGCTCTCCTGTTCCGACCCTGC
CGCTTACCGGATACCTGTCCGCCTTTCTCCCTTCGGGAAGCGTGGCGCTTTCTCATAGCTCACGCTGTAG
GTATCTCAGTTCGGTGTAGGTCGTTCGCTCCAAGCTGGGCTGTGTGCACGAACCCCCCGTTCAGCCCGAC
CGCTGCGCCTTATCCGGTAACTATCGTCTTGAGTCCAACCCGGTAAGACACGACTTATCGCCACTGGCAG
CAGCCACTGGTAACAGGATTAGCAGAGCGAGGTATGTAGGCGGTGCTACAGAGTTCTTGAAGTGGTGGCC
TAACTACGGCTACACTAGAAGGACAGTATTTGGTATCTGCGCTCTGCTGAAGCCAGTTACCTTCGGAAAA
AGAGTTGGTAGCTCTTGATCCGGCAAACAAACCACCGCTGGTAGCGGTGGTTTTTTTGTTTGCAAGCAGC
AGATTACGCGCAGAAAAAAAGGATCTCAAGAAGATCCTTTGATCTTTTCTACGGGGTCTGACGCTCAGTG
GAACGAAAACTCACGTTAAGGGATTTTGGTCATGCATTCTAGGTGATTAGAAAAACTCATCGAGCATCAA
ATGAAACTGCAATTTATTCATATCAGGATTATCAATACCATATTTTTGAAAAAGCCGTTTCTGTAATGAA
GGAGAAAACTCACCGAGGCAGTTCCATAGGATGGCAAGATCCTGGTATCGGTCTGCGATTCCGACTCGTC
CAACATCAATACAACCTATTAATTTCCCCTCGTCAAAAATAAGGTTATCAAGTGAGAAATCACCATGAGT
GACGACTGAATCCGGTGAGAATGGCAAAAGTTTATGCATTTCTTTCCAGACTTGTTCAACAGGCCAGCCA
TTACGCTCGTCATCAAAATCACTCGCATCAACCAAACCGTTATTCATTCGTGATTGCGCCTGAGCGAGTC
GAAATACGCGATCGCTGTTAAAAGGACAATTACAAACAGGAATCGAATGCAACCGGCGCAGGAACACTGC
CAGCGCATCAACAATATTTTCACCTGAATCAGGATATTCTTCTAATACCTGGAATGCTGTTTTCCCTGGG
ATCGCAGTGGTGAGTAACCATGCATCATCAGGAGTACGGATAAAATGCTTGATGGTCGGAAGAGGCATAA
ATTCCGTCAGCCAGTTTAGTCTGACCATCTCATCTGTAACATCATTGGCAACGCTACCTTTGCCATGTTT
CAGAAACAACTCTGGCGCATCGGGCTTCCCATACAATCGGTAGATTGTCGCACCTGATTGCCCGACATTA
TCGCGAGCCCATTTATACCCATATAAATCAGCATCCATGTTGGAATTTAATCGCGGCCTTGAGCAAGACG
TTTCCCGTTGAATATGGCTCATAACAGAACTTATTATTTCCTTCCTCTTTTCTACAGTATTTAAAGATAC
CCCAAGAAGCTAATTATAACAAGACGAACTCCAATTCACTGTTCCTTGCATTCTAAAACCTTAAATACCA
GAAAACAGCTTTTTCAAAGTTGTTTTCAAAGTTGGCGTATAACATAGTATCGACGGAGCCGATTTTGAAA
CCGCGGTGATCACAGGCAGCAACGCTCTGTCATCGTTACAATCAACATGCTACCCTCCGCGAGATCATCC
GTGTTTCAAACCCGGCAGCTTAGTTGCCGTTCTTCCGAATAGCATCGGTAACATGAGCAAAGTCTGCCGC
CTTACAACGGCTCTCCCGCTGACGCCGTCCCGGACTGATGGGCTGCCTGTATCGAGTGGTGATTTTGTGC
CGAGCTGCCGGTCGGGGAGCTGTTGGCTGGCTGGTGGCAGGATATATTGTGGTGTAAACATAACGAATTG
CTCTTCAGCAAGGAGGTCAACATGGTGGAGCACGACACTCTGGTCTACTCCAAAAATGTCAAAGATACAG
TCTCAGAAGATCAAAGGGCTATTGAGACTTTTCAACAAAGGATAATTTCGGGAAACCTCCTCGGATTCCA
TTGCCCAGCTATCTGTCACTTCATCGAAAGGACAGTAGAAAAGGAAGGTGGCTCCTACAAATGCCATCAT
TGCGATAAAGGAAAGGCTATCATTCAAGATCTCTCTGCCGACAGTGGTCCCAAAGATGGACCCCCACCCA
CGAGGAGCATCGTGGAAAAAGAAGAGGTTCCAACCACGTCTACAAAGCAAGTGGATTGATGTGATAACAT
GGTGGAGCACGACACTCTGGTCTACTCCAAAAATGTCAAAGATACAGTCTCAGAAGATCAAAGGGCTATT
GAGACTTTTCAACAAAGGATAATTTCGGGAAACCTCCTCGGATTCCATTGCCCAGCTATCTGTCACTTCA
TCGAAAGGACAGTAGAAAAGGAAGGTGGCTCCTACAAATGCCATCATTGCGATAAAGGAAAGGCTATCAT
TCAAGATCTCTCTGCCGACAGTGGTCCCAAAGATGGACCCCCACCCACGAGGAGCATCGTGGAAAAAGAA
GAGGTTCCAACCACGTCTACAAAGCAAGTGGATTGATGTGACATCTCCACTGACGTAAGGGATGACGCAC
AATCCCACTATCCTTCGCAAGACCCTTCCTCTATATAAGGAAGTTCATTTCATTTGGAGAGGACACGCTC
GAGTATAAGAGCTCATTTTTACAACAATTACCAACAACAACAAACAACAAACAACATTACAATTACATTT
ACAATTATCGATACAATGGGGAGAGGGAAGATAGTTATACGAAGGATCGATAACTCTACAAGTAGACAAG
TGACTTTCTCCAAGAGAAGGAGTGGTTTGCTTAAGAAAGCTAAAGAGTTATCGATCCTTTGTGATGCAGA
AGTTGGTGTTATCATATTCTCTAGCACCGGAAAGCTCTACGACTACGCAAGCAATTCAAGTATGAAAACA
ATCATTGAGCGGTACAACAGAGTAAAAGAGGAGCAGCATCAACTTCTGAATCATGCCTCAGAGATAAAGT
TTTGGCAAAGAGAGGTTGCAAGTTTGCAGCAGCAGCTCCAATATCTACAAGAATGCCACAGGAAACTAGT
GGGAGAGGAACTTTCTGGAATGAATGCTAACGACCTACAAAACCTTGAAGACCAGCTAGTAACAAGTCTA
AAAGGTGTTCGTCTCAAAAAGGATCAACTTATGACAAATGAAATCAGAGAACTTAATCGTAAGGGACAAA
TCATCCAAAAAGAGAATCACGAGCTACAAAATATTGTAGATATAATGCGTAAGGAAAATATTAAATTGCA
AAAGAAGGTTCATGGAAGAACAAATGCGATTGAAGGCAATTCAAGTGTAGATCCAATAAGCAATGGAACC
ACAACATATGCACCACCGCAACTTCAACTCATACAACTACAACCAGCTCCTAGAGAAAAATCAATCAGAC
TAGGAATATGTCTGAATCTTGGTTCGGGCGGGAGCGGTGGAAGCGGCGAAATTCAGCAAGCCACTGCAGG
AGTCTCACAAGACACTTCGGAAAATCCTAACAAAACAATAGTTCCTGCAGCATTACCACAGCTCACCCCT
ACCTTGGTGTCACTGCTGGAGGTGATTGAACCCGAGGTGTTGTATGCAGGATATGATAGCTCTGTTCCAG
ATTCAGCATGGAGAATTATGACCACACTCAACATGTTAGGTGGGCGTCAAGTGATTGCAGCAGTGAAATG
GGCAAAGGCGATACTAGGCTTGAGAAACTTACACCTCGATGACCAAATGACCCTGCTACAGTACTCATGG
ATGTTTCTCATGGCATTTGCCTTGGGTTGGAGATCATACAGACAATCAAGCGGAAACCTGCTCTGCTTTG
CTCCTGATCTGATTATTAATGAGCAGAGAATGTCTCTACCCTGCATGTATGACCAATGTAAACACATGCT
GTTTGTCTCCTCTGAATTACAAAGATTGCAGGTATCCTATGAAGAGTATCTCTGTATGAAAACCTTACTG
CTTCTCTCCTCAGTTCCTAAGGAAGGTCTGAAGAGTCAAGAGTTATTTGATGAGATTCGAATGACTTATA
TCAAAGAGCTAGGAAAAGCCATCGTCAAAAGGGAAGGGAACTCCAGTCAGAACTGGCAACGGTTTTACCA
ACTGACAAAGCTTCTGGACTCCATGCATGAGGTGGTTGAGAATCTCCTTACCTACTGCTTCCAGACATTT
TTGGATAAGACCATGAGTATTGAATTCCCAGAGATGTTAGCTGAAATCATCACTAATCAGATACCAAAAT
ATTCAAATGGAAATATCAAAAAGCTTCTGTTTCATCAAAAATGAGCTTCTCTAGCTAGAGTCGATCGACA
AGCTCGAGTTTCTCCATAATAATGTGTGAGTAGTTCCCAGATAAGGGAATTAGGGTTCCTATAGGGTTTC
GCTCATGTGTTGAGCATATAAGAAACCCTTAGTATGTATTTGTATTTGTAAAATACTTCTATCAATAAAA
TTTCTAATTCCTAAAACCAAAATCCAGTACTAAAATCCAGATCGCTATACTGAAGAGCAATTCTGACAGG
ATATATTGGCGGGTAAACCTAAGAGAAAAGAGCGTTTATTAGAATAATCGGATATTTAAAAGGGCGTGAA
AAGGTTTATCCGTTCGTCCATTTGTATGTGCATGCCAACCACAGGGTTCCCCTCGGGATCAAAGTACTTT
GATCCAACCCCTCCGCTGCTATAGTGCAGTCGGCTTCTGACGTTCAGTGCAGCCGTCATCTGAAAACGAC
ATGTCGCACAAGTCCTAAGTTACGCGACAGGCTGCCGCCCTGCCCTTTTCCTGGCGTTTTCTTGTCGCGT
GTTTTAGTCGCATAAAGTAGAATACTTGCGACTAGAACCGGAGACATTACGCCATGAACAAGAGCGCCGC
CGCTGGCCTGCTGGGCTATGCCCGCGTCAGCACCGACGACCAGGACTTGACCAACCAACGGGCCGAACTG
CACGCGGCCGGCTGCACCAAGCTGTTTTCCGAGAAGATCACCGGCACCAGGCGCGACCGCCCGGAGCTGG
CCAGGATGCTTGACCACCTACGCCCTGGCGACGTTGTGACAGTGACCAGGCTAGACCGCCTGGCCCGCAG
CACCCGCGACCTACTGGACATTGCCGAGCGCATCCAGGAGGCCGGCGCGGGCCTGCGTAGCCTGGCAGAG
CCGTGGGCCGACACCACCACGCCGGCCGGCCGCATGGTGTTGACCGTGTTCGCCGGCATTGCCGAGTTCG
AGCGTTCCCTAATCATCGACCGCACCCGGAGCGGGCGCGAGGCCGCCAAGGCCCGAGGCGTGAAGTTTGG
CCCCCGCCCTACCCTCACCCCGGCACAGATCGCGCACGCCCGCGAGCTGATCGACCAGGAAGGCCGCACC
GTGAAAGAGGCGGCTGCACTGCTTGGCGTGCATCGCTCGACCCTGTACCGCGCACTTGAGCGCAGCGAGG
AAGTGACGCCCACCGAGGCCAGGCGGCGCGGTGCCTTCCGTGAGGACGCATTGACCGAGGCCGACGCCCT
GGCGGCCGCCGAGAATGAACGCCAAGAGGAACAAGCATGAAACCGCACCAGGACGGCCAGGACGAACCGT
TTTTCATTACCGAAGAGATCGAGGCGGAGATGATCGCGGCCGGGTACGTGTTCGAGCCGCCCGCGCACCT
CTCAACCGTGCGGCTGCATGAAATCCTGGCCGGTTTGTCTGATGCCAAGCTGGCGGCCTGGCCGGCCAGC
TTGGCCGCTGAAGAAACCGAGCGCCGCCGTCTAAAAAGGTGATGTGTATTTGAGTAAAACAGCTTGCGTC
ATGCGGTCGCTGCGTATATGATGCGATGAGTAAATAAACAAATACGCAAGGGGAACGCATGAAGGTTATC
GCTGTACTTAACCAGAAAGGCGGGTCAGGCAAGACGACCATCGCAACCCATCTAGCCCGCGCCCTGCAAC
TCGCCGGGGCCGATGTTCTGTTAGTCGATTCCGATCCCCAGGGCAGTGCCCGCGATTGGGCGGCCGTGCG
GGAAGATCAACCGCTAACCGTTGTCGGCATCGACCGCCCGACGATTGACCGCGACGTGAAGGCCATCGGC
CGGCGCGACTTCGTAGTGATCGACGGAGCGCCCCAGGCGGCGGACTTGGCTGTGTCCGCGATCAAGGCAG
CCGACTTCGTGCTGATTCCGGTGCAGCCAAGCCCTTACGACATATGGGCCACCGCCGACCTGGTGGAGCT
GGTTAAGCAGCGCATTGAGGTCACGGATGGAAGGCTACAAGCGGCCTTTGTCGTGTCGCGGGCGATCAAA
GGCACGCGCATCGGCGGTGAGGTTGCCGAGGCGCTGGCCGGGTACGAGCTGCCCATTCTTGAGTCCCGTA
TCACGCAGCGCGTGAGCTACCCAGGCACTGCCGCCGCCGGCACAACCGTTCTTGAATCAGAACCCGAGGG
CGACGCTGCCCGCGAGGTCCAGGCGCTGGCCGCTGAAATTAAATCAAAACTCATTTGAGTTAATGAGGTA
AAGAGAAAATGAGCAAAAGCACAAACACGCTAAGTGCCGGCCGTCCGAGCGCACGCAGCAGCAAGGCTGC
AACGTTGGCCAGCCTGGCAGACACGCCAGCCATGAAGCGGGTCAACTTTCAGTTGCCGGCGGAGGATCAC
ACCAAGCTGAAGATGTACGCGGTACGCCAAGGCAAGACCATTACCGAGCTGCTATCTGAATACATCGCGC
AGCTACCAGAGTAAATGAGCAAATGAATAAATGAGTAGATGAATTTTAGCGGCTAAAGGAGGCGGCATGG
AAAATCAAGAACAACCAGGCACCGACGCCGTGGAATGCCCCATGTGTGGAGGAACGGGCGGTTGGCCAGG
CGTAAGCGGCTGGGTTGCCTGCCGGCCCTGCAATGGCACTGGAACCCCCAAGCCCGAGGAATCGGCGTGA
GCGGTCGCAAACCATCCGGCCCGGTACAAATCGGCGCGGCGCTGGGTGATGACCTGGTGGAGAAGTTGAA
GGCCGCGCAGGCCGCCCAGCGGCAACGCATCGAGGCAGAAGCACGCCCCGGTGAATCGTGGCAAGCGGCC
GCTGATCGAATCCGCAAAGAATCCCGGCAACCGCCGGCAGCCGGTGCGCCGTCGATTAGGAAGCCGCCCA
AGGGCGACGAGCAACCAGATTTTTTCGTTCCGATGCTCTATGACGTGGGCACCCGCGATAGTCGCAGCAT
CATGGACGTGGCCGTTTTCCGTCTGTCGAAGCGTGACCGACGAGCTGGCGAGGTGATCCGCTACGAGCTT
CCAGACGGGCACGTAGAGGTTTCCGCAGGGCCGGCCGGCATGGCCAGTGTGTGGGATTACGACCTGGTAC
TGATGGCGGTTTCCCATCTAACCGAATCCATGAACCGATACCGGGAAGGGAAGGGAGACAAGCCCGGCCG
CGTGTTCCGTCCACACGTTGCGGACGTACTCAAGTTCTGCCGGCGAGCCGATGGCGGAAAGCAGAAAGAC
GACCTGGTAGAAACCTGCATTCGGTTAAACACCACGCACGTTGCCATGCAGCGTACGAAGAAGGCCAAGA
ACGGCCGCCTGGTGACGGTATCCGAGGGTGAAGCCTTGATTAGCCGCTACAAGATCGTAAAGAGCGAAAC
CGGGCGGCCGGAGTACATCGAGATCGAGCTAGCTGATTGGATGTACCGCGAGATCACAGAAGGCAAGAAC
CCGGACGTGCTGACGGTTCACCCCGATTACTTTTTGATCGATCCCGGCATCGGCCGTTTTCTCTACCGCC
TGGCACGCCGCGCCGCAGGCAAGGCAGAAGCCAGATGGTTGTTCAAGACGATCTACGAACGCAGTGGCAG
CGCCGGAGAGTTCAAGAAGTTCTGTTTCACCGTGCGCAAGCTGATCGGGTCAAATGACCTGCCGGAGTAC
GATTTGAAGGAGGAGGCGGGGCAGGCTGGCCCGATCCTA
